>Addgene plasmid #217981 | H6Gb1-CREB(1-280) | addgene full sequence | sequence record 436000 | Addgene NGS Result
TTTGCCCCAGCAGGCGAAAATCCTGTTTGATGGTGGTTAACGGCGGGATATAACATGAGCTGTCTTCGGT
ATCGTCGTATCCCACTACCGAGATATCCGCACCAACGCGCAGCCCGGACTCGGTAATGGCGCGCATTGCG
CCCAGCGCCATCTGATCGTTGGCAACCAGCATCGCAGTGGGAACGATGCCCTCATTCAGCATTTGCATGG
TTTGTTGAAAACCGGACATGGCACTCCAGTCGCCTTCCCGTTCCGCTATCGGCTGAATTTGATTGCGAGT
GAGATATTTATGCCAGCCAGCCAGACGCAGACGCGCCGAGACAGAACTTAATGGGCCCGCTAACAGCGCG
ATTTGCTGGTGACCCAATGCGACCAGATGCTCCACGCCCAGTCGCGTACCGTCTTCATGGGAGAAAATAA
TACTGTTGATGGGTGTCTGGTCAGAGACATCAAGAAATAACGCCGGAACATTAGTGCAGGCAGCTTCCAC
AGCAATGGCATCCTGGTCATCCAGCGGATAGTTAATGATCAGCCCACTGACGCGTTGCGCGAGAAGATTG
TGCACCGCCGCTTTACAGGCTTCGACGCCGCTTCGTTCTACCATCGACACCACCACGCTGGCACCCAGTT
GATCGGCGCGAGATTTAATCGCCGCGACAATTTGCGACGGCGCGTGCAGGGCCAGACTGGAGGTGGCAAC
GCCAATCAGCAACGACTGTTTGCCCGCCAGTTGTTGTGCCACGCGGTTGGGAATGTAATTCAGCTCCGCC
ATCGCCGCTTCCACTTTTTCCCGCGTTTTCGCAGAAACGTGGCTGGCCTGGTTCACCACGCGGGAAACGG
TCTGATAAGAGACACCGGCATACTCTGCGACATCGTATAACGTTACTGGTTTCACATTCACCACCCTGAA
TTGACTCTCTTCCGGGCGCTATCATGCCATACCGCGAAAGGTTTTGCGCCATTCGATGGTGTCCGGGATC
TCGACGCTCTCCCTTATGCGACTCCTGCATTAGGAAGCAGCCCAGTAGTAGGTTGAGGCCGTTGAGCACC
GCCGCCGCAAGGAATGGTGCATGCAAGGAGATGGCGCCCAACAGTCCCCCGGCCACGGGGCCTGCCACCA
TACCCACGCCGAAACAAGCGCTCATGAGCCCGAAGTGGCGAGCCCGATCTTCCCCATCGGTGATGTCGGC
GATATAGGCGCCAGCAACCGCACCTGTGGCGCCGGTGATGCCGGCCACGATGCGTCCGGCGTAGAGGATC
GAGATCTCGATCCCGCGAAATTAATACGACTCACTATAGGGGAATTGTGAGCGGATAACAATTCCCCTCT
AGAAATAATTTTGTTTAACTTTAAGAAGGAGATATACCATGGGCCATCATCATCATCATCACAGCAGCGG
C
[168 nt withheld, positions 1402-1569]
GAATTCAGCAGCGGCAGCAGCGGCGAAAACCTGTATTTTCAGGGCTCCCATATGACCATGGACTCTGGAG
CAGACAACCAGCAGAGTGGAGATGCTGCTGTAACAGAAGCTGAAAGTCAACAAATGACAGTTCAAGCCCA
GCCACAGATTGCCACATTAGCCCAGGTATCCATGCCAGCAGCTCATGCGACGTCATCTGCTCCCACTGTA
ACCTTAGTGCAGCTGCCCAATGGGCAGACAGTCCAGGTCCATGGGGTCATCCAGGCGGCCCAGCCATCAG
TTATTCAGTCTCCACAAGTCCAAACAGTTCAGTCTTCCTGTAAGGACTTAAAAAGACTTTTCTCCGGAAC
TCAGATTTCAACTATTGCAGAAAGTGAAGATTCACAGGAGTCTGTGGATAGTGTAACTGATTCCCAAAAA
CGAAGGGAAATCCTTTCAAGGAGGCCTTCCTACAGGAAAATTTTGAATGACTTATCTTCTGATGCACCAG
GGGTGCCAAGGATTGAAGAAGAAAAATCAGAAGAAGAGACTTCAGCCCCTGCCATCACCACTGTAACAGT
GCCAACCCCGATTTACCAAACTAGCAGTGGGCAGTATATTGCCATTACCCAGGGAGGAGCAATACAGCTG
GCTAACAATGGTACCGATGGGGTACAGGGCCTGCAGACATTAACCATGACCAATGCAGCTGCCACTCAGC
CGGGTACTACCATTCTACAATATGCACAGACCACTGATGGACAGCAGATTCTAGTGCCCAGCAACCAAGT
TGTTGTTCAAGCTGCCTCTGGTGATGTACAAACATACCAGATTCGCACAGCACCCACTAGCACCATTGCC
CCTGGAGTTGTTATGGCGTCCTCCCCAGCACTTCCTACACAGCCTGCTGAATAATAGAAGCTTGCGGCCG
CACTCGAGCACCACCACCACCACCACTGAGATCCGGCTGCTAACAAAGCCCGAAAGGAAGCTGAGTTGGC
TGCTGCCACCGCTGAGCAATAACTAGCATAACCCCTTGGGGCCTCTAAACGGGTCTTGAGGGGTTTTTTG
CTGAAAGGAGGAACTATATCCGGATTGGCGAATGGG
[124 nt withheld, positions 2656-2779]
C
[91 nt withheld, positions 2781-2871]
A
[49 nt withheld, positions 2873-2921]
CCTTTGACGTTGGAGTCCACGTTCTTT
[37 nt withheld, positions 2949-2985]
ACCCTATCTCGGTCTATTCTTTTGATTTATAAGGGATTTTGCCGATTTCGGCCTATTGGTTAAAAAATGA
GCTGATTTAACAAAAATTTAACGCGAATTTTAACAAAATATTAACGCTTACAATTTAGGTGGCACTTTTC
GGGGAAATGTGCGCGGAACCCCTATTTGTTTATTTTTCTAAATACATTCAAATATGTATCCGCTCATGAG
ACAATAACCCTGATAAATGCTTCAATAATATTGAAAAAGGAAGAGTATGAGTATTCAACATTTCCGTGTC
GCCCTTATTCCCTTTTTTGCGGCATTTTGCCTTCCTGTTTTTGCTCACCCAGAAACGCTGGTGAAAGTAA
AAGATGCTGAAGATCAGTTGGGTGCACGAGTGGGTTACATCGAACTGGATCTCAACAGCGGTAAGATCCT
TGAGAGTTTTCGCCCCGAAGAACGTTTTCCAATGATGAGCACTTTTAAAGTTCTGCTATGTGGCGCGGTA
TTATCCCGTATTGACGCCGGGCAAGAGCAACTCGGTCGCCGCATACACTATTCTCAGAATGACTTGGTTG
AGTACTCACCAGTCACAGAAAAGCATCTTACGGATGGCATGACAGTAAGAGAATTATGCAGTGCTGCCAT
AACCATGAGTGATAACACTGCGGCCAACTTACTTCTGACAACGATCGGAGGACCGAAGGAGCTAACCGCT
TTTTTGCACAACATGGGGGATCATGTAACTCGCCTTGATCGTTGGGAACCGGAGCTGAATGAAGCCATAC
CAAACGACGAGCGTGACACCACGATGCCTGCAGCAATGGCAACAACGTTGCGCAAACTATTAACTGGCGA
ACTACTTACTCTAGCTTCCCGGCAACAATTAATAGACTGGATGGAGGCGGATAAAGTTGCAGGACCACTT
CTGCGCTCGGCCCTTCCGGCTGGCTGGTTTATTGCTGATAAATCTGGAGCCGGTGAGCGTGGGTCTCGCG
GTATCATTGCAGCACTGGGGCCAGATGGTAAGCCCTCCCGTATCGTAGTTATCTACACGACGGGGAGTCA
GGCAACTATGGATGAACGAAATAGACAGATCGCTGAGATAGGTGCCTCACTGATTAAGCATTGGTAACTG
TCAGACCAAGTTTACTCATATATACTTTAGATTGATTTAAAACTTCATTTTTAATTTAAAAGGATCTAGG
TGAAGATCCTTTTTGATAATCTCATGACCAAAATCCCTTAACGTGAGTTTTCGTTCCACTGAGCGTCAGA
CCCCGTAGAAAAGATCAAAGGATCTTCTTGAGATCCTTTTTTTCTGCGCGTAATCTGCTGCTTGCAAACA
AAAAAACCACCGCTACCAGCGGTGGTTTGTTTGCCGGATCAAGAGCTACCAACTCTTTTTCCGAAGGTAA
CTGGCTTCAGCAGAGCGCAGATACCAAATACTGTCCTTCTAGTGTAGCCGTAGTTAGGCCACCACTTCAA
GAACTCTGTAGCACCGCCTACATACCTCGCTCTGCTAATCCTGTTACCAGTGGCTGCTGCCAGTGGCGAT
AAGTCGTGTCTTACCGGGTTGGACTCAAGACGATAGTTACCGGATAAGGCGCAGCGGTCGGGCTGAACGG
GGGGTTCGTGCACACAGCCCAGCTTGGAGCGAACGACCTACACCGAACTGAGATACCTACAGCGTGAGCT
ATGAGAAAGCGCCACGCTTCCCGAAGGGAGAAAGGCGGACAGGTATCCGGTAAGCGGCAGGGTCGGAACA
GGAGAGCGCACGAGGGAGCTTCCAGGGGGAAACGCCTGGTATCTTTATAGTCCTGTCGGGTTTCGCCACC
TCTGACTTGAGCGTCGATTTTTGTGATGCTCGTCAGGGGGGCGGAGCCTATGGAAAAACGCCAGCAACGC
GGCCTTTTTACGGTTCCTGGCCTTTTGCTGGCCTTTTGCTCACATGTTCTTTCCTGCGTTATCCCCTGAT
TCTGTGGATAACCGTATTACCGCCTTTGAGTGAGCTGATACCGCTCGCCGCAGCCGAACGACCGAGCGCA
GCGAGTCAGTGAGCGAGGAAGCGGAAGAGCGCCTGATGCGGTATTTTCTCCTTACGCATCTGTGCGGTAT
TTCACACCGCAATGGTGCACTCTCAGTACAATCTGCTCTGATGCCGCATAGTTAAGCCAGTATACACTCC
GCTATCGCTACGTGACTGGGTCATGGCTGCGCCCCGACACCCGCCAACACCCGCTGACGCGCCCTGACGG
GCTTGTCTGCTCCCGGCATCCGCTTACAGACAAGCTGTGACCGTCTCCGGGAGCTGCATGTGTCAGAGGT
TTTCACCGTCATCACCGAAACGCGCGAGGCAGCTGCGGTAAAGCTCATCAGCGTGGTCGTGAAGCGATTC
ACAGATGTCTGCCTGTTCATCCGCGTCCAGCTCGTTGAGTTTCTCCAGAAGCGTTAATGTCTGGCTTCTG
ATAAAGCGGGCCATGTTAAGGGCGGTTTTTTCCTGTTTGGTCACTGATGCCTCCGTGTAAGGGGGATTTC
TGTTCATGGGGGTAATGATACCGATGAAACGAGAGAGGATGCTCACGATACGGGTTACTGATGATGAACA
TGCCCGGTTACTGGAACGTTGTGAGGGTAAACAACTGGCGGTATGGATGCGGCGGGACCAGAGAAAAATC
ACTCAGGGTCAATGCCAGCGCTTCGTTAATACAGATGTAGGTGTTCCACAGGGTAGCCAGCAGCATCCTG
CGATGCAGATCCGGAACATAATGGTGCAGGGCGCTGACTTCCGCGTTTCCAGACTTTACGAAACACGGAA
ACCGAAGACCATTCATGTTGTTGCTCAGGTCGCAGACGTTTTGCAGCAGCAGTCGCTTCACGTTCGCTCG
CGTATCGGTGATTCATTCTGCTAACCAGTAAGGCAACCCCGCCAGCCTAGCCGGGTCCTCAACGACAGGA
GCACGATCATGCGCACCCGTGGGGCCGCCATGCCGGCGATAATGGCCTGCTTCTCGCCGAAACGTTTGGT
GGCGGGACCAGTGACGAAGGCTTGAGCGAGGGCGTGCAAGATTCCGAATACCGCAAGCGACAGGCCGATC
ATCGTCGCGCTCCAGCGAAAGCGGTCCTCGCCGAAAATGACCCAGAGCGCTGCCGGCACCTGTCCTACGA
GTTGCATGATAAAGAAGACAGTCATAAGTGCGGCGACGATAGTCATGCCCCGCGCCCACCGGAAGGAGCT
GACTGGGTTGAAGGCTCTCAAGGGCATCGGTCGAGATCCCGGTGCCTAATGAGTGAGCTAACTTACATTA
ATTGCGTTGCGCTCACTGCCCGCTTTCCAGTCGGGAAACCTGTCGTGCCAGCTGCATTAATGAATCGGCC
AACGCGCGGGGAGAGGCGGTTTGCGTATTGGGCGCCAGGGTGGTTTTTCTTTTCACCAGTGAGACGGGCA
ACAGCTGATTGCCCTTCACCGCCTGGCCCTGAGAGAGTTGCAGCAAGCGGTCCACGCTGG
Features (pLannotate 1.2.2; 22 found; start..end, strand, type, name):
    896..973     -  promoter       lacI promoter: lacI
    981..1260    -  CDS            TcR (fragment): tetracycline efflux protein; tet; confers resistance to tetracycline
   1282..1300    +  promoter       T7 promoter: promoter for bacteriophage T7 RNA polymerase
   1301..1325    +  protein_bind   lac operator: The lac repressor binds to the lac operator to inhibit transcription in E. coli. This inhibition can be relieved by adding lactose or isopropyl-β-D-thiogalactopyranoside (IPTG). lac repressor encoded by lacI
   1340..1362    +  RBS            RBS: efficient ribosome binding site from bacteriophage T7 gene 10 (Olins and Rangwala, 1989)
   1375..1391    +  CDS            capTEV™ (fragment): composite tag for in vivo biotinylation, TEV protease cleavage, and 6xHis tagging
   1405..1569    +  CDS            spg (fragment) (sequence withheld): SPG1_STRSG - Experimental evidence at protein level: Swiss-Prot protein existence level 1. Binds to the constant Fc region of IgG with high affinity. From Streptococcus sp. group G.
   1594..1614    +  CDS            TEV site: tobacco etch virus (TEV) protease recognition and cleavage site
   1621..2460    +  CDS            Creb1 (fragment): CREB1_RAT - Also known as Creb-1. Experimental evidence at protein level: Swiss-Prot protein existence level 1. Phosphorylation-dependent transcription factor that stimulates transcription upon binding to the DNA cAMP response element (CRE), a sequence present in many viral and cellular promoters. Transcription activation is enhanced by the TORC coactivators which act independently of Ser-119 phosphorylation. Involved in different cellular processes including the synchronization of circadian rhythmicity and the differentiation of adipose cells (By similarity). From Rattus norvegicus (Rat).
   2488..2505    +  CDS            9xHis (fragment): 9xHis affinity tag
   2515..2564    +  CDS            SET1 (fragment): solubility-enhancement tag derived from T7 phage gene 10B
   2572..2619    +  terminator     T7 terminator: transcription terminator for bacteriophage T7 RNA polymerase
   2656..3084    +  rep_origin     f1 ori (sequence partly withheld): f1 bacteriophage origin of replication; arrow indicates direction of (+) strand synthesis
   3137..3241    +  promoter       AmpR promoter: bla
   3242..4102    +  CDS            AmpR: β-lactamase; bla; confers resistance to ampicillin, carbenicillin, and related antibiotics
   4273..4861    +  rep_origin     ori: high-copy-number ColE1/pMB1/pBR322/pUC origin of replication
   5047..5186    -  misc_feature   bom: basis of mobility region from pBR322
   5288..5479    -  CDS            rop: Rop protein, which maintains plasmids at low copy number; rop
   5496..5876    +  CDS            YPB1_ECOLX: Protein predicted: Swiss-Prot protein existence level 4. From Escherichia coli.
   5948..6239    -  CDS            TcR (fragment): tetracycline efflux protein; tet; confers resistance to tetracycline
   6254..6275    -  protein_bind   CAP binding site: CAP binding activates transcription in the presence of cAMP. E. coli catabolite activator protein
   6288..895     -  CDS            lacI (across the origin): lac repressor; lacI; The lac repressor binds to the lac operator to inhibit transcription in E. coli. This inhibition can be relieved by adding lactose or isopropyl-β-D-thiogalactopyranoside (IPTG).
