[The description below was written by a language model from this plasmid's Addgene catalogue record and pLannotate feature annotations shown in this document.]
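Description:
H6Gb1-CREB(1-280) is a bacterial expression plasmid built on the pET21d backbone for producing an N-terminal portion of rat CREB1 (Creb1, residues 1–280 as indicated by the name) in E. coli. The sequenced record is about 6.5 kb. It replicates from a ColE1/pBR322-type origin accompanied by the rop gene and the bom region, consistent with its listing as low copy, and is selected with ampicillin through β-lactamase (AmpR). An f1 phage origin is also present, along with short tetracycline-resistance gene fragments that are non-functional pBR322 remnants.

Expression is driven by a T7 promoter followed by a lac operator and the T7 gene 10 ribosome binding site, with a T7 terminator downstream. The plasmid-borne lacI gene supplies lac repressor, so transcription is held off until induction with IPTG in a host that provides T7 RNA polymerase. The open reading frame encodes a His6 tag, the GB1 domain of streptococcal protein G (annotated as an spg fragment) as a solubility-enhancing fusion partner, and a TEV protease cleavage site, followed by the CREB1 fragment, which was cloned between NdeI and HindIII sites. This arrangement allows metal-affinity purification and subsequent removal of the His6-GB1 tag by TEV cleavage. A backbone-derived His-tag sequence is annotated downstream of the insert, but the record does not state whether it is translated, and only the N-terminal tag is listed in the catalogue. The stated purpose is bacterial expression of CREB1 domains, and the associated publication studies the disordered, glutamine-rich CREB transactivation domain.
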