Addgene plasmid #217981: H6Gb1-CREB(1-280)
Purpose: bacterial expression of CREB1 domains
Depositing lab: Peter Wright. Depositing organization: Scripps California (The Scripps Research Institute). Publication: Glutamine-rich regions of the disordered CREB transactivation domain mediate dynamic intra- and intermolecular interactions. Martinez-Yamout MA, Nasir I, Shnitkind S, Ellis JP, Berlow RB, Kroon G, Deniz AA, Dyson HJ, Wright PE. Proc Natl Acad Sci U S A. 2023 Nov 21;120(47):e2313835120. doi: 10.1073/pnas.2313835120. Epub 2023 Nov 14. PubMed 37971402.
Backbone
  Vector backbone: pet21d
  Vector type: Bacterial Expression
Growth in bacteria
  Bacterial resistance: Ampicillin, 100 μg/mL
  Growth temperature: 37°C
  Growth strain: DH5alpha
  Copy number: Low Copy
Gene/Insert
  Gene/Insert name: CREB1
  Species: R. norvegicus (rat)
  Insert size (bp): 848
  Entrez Gene: Creb1 (a.k.a. Creb)
  Promoter: T7
  Tag / fusion protein: His6-GB1-tev (N terminal on backbone)
  Cloning method: Restriction Enzyme; 5′ cloning site NdeI (not destroyed); 3′ cloning site HindIII (not destroyed)
  Sequencing primers: 5′ T7; 3′ T7
Terms and licenses: Academic/Nonprofit Terms; Industry Terms: Not Available to Industry
How to cite: H6Gb1-CREB(1-280) was a gift from Peter Wright (Addgene plasmid # 217981 ; http://n2t.net/addgene:217981 ; RRID:Addgene_217981)
