>Addgene plasmid #217981 | H6Gb1-CREB(1-280) | depositor partial sequence | sequence record 424768 | T7 promoter to terminator
CTAGAATATTTTGTTTAACTTTAAGAAGGAGATATACCATGGGCCATCATCATCATCATCACAGCAGCGG
C
[168 nt withheld, positions 72-239]
GAATTCAGCAGCGGCAGCAGCGGCGAAAACCTGTATTTTCAGGGCTCCCATATGACCATGGACTCTGGAG
CAGACAACCAGCAGAGTGGAGATGCTGCTGTAACAGAAGCTGAAAGTCAACAAATGACAGTTCAAGCCCA
GCCACAGATTGCCACATTAGCCCAGGTATCCATGCCAGCAGCTCATGCGACGTCATCTGCTCCCACTGTA
ACCTTAGTGCAGCTGCCCAATGGGCAGACAGTCCAGGTCCATGGGGTCATCCAGGCGGCCCAGCCATCAG
TTATTCAGTCTCCACAAGTCCAAACAGTTCAGTCTTCCTGTAAGGACTTAAAAAGACTTTTCTCCGGAAC
TCAGATTTCAACTATTGCAGAAAGTGAAGATTCACAGGAGTCTGTGGATAGTGTAACTGATTCCCAAAAA
CGAAGGGAAATCCTTTCAAGGAGGCCTTCCTACAGGAAAATTTTGAATGACTTATCTTCTGATGCACCAG
GGGTGCCAAGGATTGAAGAAGAAAAATCAGAAGAAGAGACTTCAGCCCCTGCCATCACCACTGTAACAGT
GCCAACCCCGATTTACCAAACTAGCAGTGGGCAGTATATTGCCATTACCCAGGGAGGAGCAATACAGCTG
GCTAACAATGGTACCGATGGGGTACAGGGCCTGCAGACATTAACCATGACCAATGCAGCTGCCACTCAGC
CGGGTACTACCATTCTACAATATGCACAGACCACTGATGGACAGCAGATTCTAGTGCCCAGCAACCAAGT
TGTTGTTCAAGCTGCCTCTGGTGATGTACAAACATACCAGATTCGCACAGCACCCACTAGCACCATTGCC
CCTGGAGTTGTTATGGCGTCCTCCCCAGCACTTCCTACACAGCCTGCTGAATAATAGAAGCTTGCGCCGC
AC
